>Addgene plasmid #117098 | MCA2-eGFP | addgene full sequence | sequence record 224996 | Addgene NGS Result
AGGAATTCATGGCTAATTCATGGGATCAGTTAGGAGAAATTGCGTCAGTGGCTCAGCTTACAGGCATAGA
CGCTCTGAAACTGATTGGAATGATAGTAAACGCTGCGAATACAGCTCGAATGCACAAGAAGAATTGTCGT
CAATTCGCTCACCATCTTAAGCTCATCCGTAATTTGCTAGAGCAGATTAAAAACTCTGAGATGAATCAAC
GTTCAGAGATTCTTGAGCCGCTTCAAGGACTTGATGATGCTCTTAGAAGATCTTACATTTTAGTCAAAAG
TTGTCAAGAAAAAAGTTATCTTTACTTGTTGGCTATGGGCTGGAACATTGTTAACCAGTTTGAAAAAGCT
CAGAATGAGATTGATCTGTTTCTCAAGATCGTTCCACTAATAAATATGGCGGATAATGCTCGGATTCGGG
AGAGGCTAGAAGCTATTGAACGTGATCAGCGTGAGTATACTCTTGATGAAGAGGATAGAAAGGTGCAAGA
TGTTATTTTGAAACAAGAATCTACTAGAGAAGCTGCTACATCGGTTTTAAAGAAGACGCTCTCTCGTTCA
TACCCGAACATGGGGTTCTGCGAAGCGCTTAAAACCGAGGAGGAGAAACTGCAACTTGAGTTGCAACGTT
CGCGGGCGCGGTATGATGCTGATCAATGTGAAGTTATACAACGTTTGATTGATGTTACACAAACTGCTGC
TACTGTTGAACCTAATCTTGAAAAGGTGTTGACTAAGAAAGAAGAGCTTACCTCTAGCAAGAAGAGAGAT
GATTTGTATGACACGGATAGTAGTAGTATTCGAGCAGATTCAAGATCAACGTCTTATGTTTCATCCGGAC
ATGAACTACTTTCGGGAAGATCATTGCAACACCGTGGAAATTGGCACGCCGACTTGCTGGATTGTTGTTC
AGAACCTTGTCTTTGCTTGAAGACACTCTTTTTCCCCTGTGGTACATTGGCAAAGATTTCCACTGTGGCA
ACTAGTAGGCAAATCTCTTCAACTGAAGTGTGTAAGAACCTAATCGTGTATTCTTTGATACTCTCATGCT
GTTGCTATACTTGCTGCATAAGGAAGAAGCTTCGAAAGACACTGAACATAACGGGAGGGTGCATTGACGA
CTTTTTGTCACATCTAATGTGTTGTTGTTGTGCCCTTGTCCAAGAACTGAGAGAAGTCGAGATTCATCGA
GCTTCTTACGGTACAGAGAAGAGTAATAAGGAAATGAGTCCACCAACACCTCAGTTTATGGAAGAACTCG
AGGGTTCGGAGAACCTGTACTTCCAATCTGGTTCGATGGTGAGCAAGGGCGAGGAGCTGTTCACCGGGGT
GGTGCCCATCCTGGTCGAGCTGGACGGCGACGTAAACGGCCACAAGTTCAGCGTGTCCGGCGAGGGCGAG
GGCGATGCCACCTACGGCAAGCTGACCCTGAAGTTCATCTGCACCACCGGCAAGCTGCCCGTGCCCTGGC
CCACCCTCGTGACCACCCTGACCTACGGCGTGCAGTGCTTCAGCCGCTACCCCGACCACATGAAGCAGCA
CGACTTCTTCAAGTCCGCCATGCCCGAAGGCTACGTCCAGGAGCGCACCATCTTCTTCAAGGACGACGGC
AACTACAAGACCCGCGCCGAGGTGAAGTTCGAGGGCGACACCCTGGTGAACCGCATCGAGCTGAAGGGCA
TCGACTTCAAGGAGGACGGCAACATCCTGGGGCACAAGCTGGAGTACAACTACAACAGCCACAACGTCTA
TATCATGGCCGACAAGCAGAAGAACGGCATCAAGGTGAACTTCAAGATCCGCCACAACATCGAGGACGGC
AGCGTGCAGCTCGCCGACCACTACCAGCAGAACACCCCCATCGGCGACGGCCCCGTGCTGCTGCCCGACA
ACCACTACCTGAGCACCCAGTCCGCCCTGAGCAAAGACCCCAACGAGAAGCGCGATCACATGGTCCTGCT
GGAGTTCGTGACCGCCGCCGGGATCACTCTCGGCATGGACGAGCTGTACAAGTCGTCGCATCATCATCAT
CATCATCATCATTAAGTCGACCATCATCATCATCATCATTGAGTTTGTAGCCTTAGACATGACTGTTCCT
CAGTTCAAGTTGGGCACTTACGAGAAGACCGGTCTTGCTAGATTCTAATCAAGAGGATGTCAGAATGCCA
TTTGCCTGAGAGATGCAGGCTTCATTTTTGATACTTTTTTATTTGTAACCTATATAGTATAGGATTTTTT
TTGTCATTTTGTTTCTTCTCGTACGAGCTTGCTCCTGATCAGCCTATCTCGCAGCTGATGAATATCTTGT
GGTAGGGGTTTGGGAAAATCATTCGAGTTTGATGTTTTTCTTGGTATTTCCCACTCCTCTTCAGAGTACA
GAAGATTAAGTGAGACCTTCGTTTGTGCGGATCCCCCACACACCATAGCTTCAAAATGTTTCTACTCCTT
TTTTACTCTTCCAGATTTTCTCGGACTCCGCGCATCGCCGTACCACTTCAAAACACCCAAGCACAGCATA
CTAAATTTCCCCTCTTTCTTCCTCTAGGGTGTCGTTAATTACCCGTACTAAAGGTTTGGAAAAGAAAAAA
GAGACCGCCTCGTTTCTTTTTCTTCGTCGAAAAAGGCAATAAAAATTTTTATCACGTTTCTTTTTCTTGA
AAATTTTTTTTTTTGATTTTTTTCTCTTTCGATGACCTCCCATTGATATTTAAGTTAATAAACGGTCTTC
AATTTCTCAAGTTTCAGTTTCATTTTTCTTGTTCTATTACAACTTTTTTTACTTCTTGCTCATTAGAAAG
AAAGCATAGCAATCTAATCTAAGGGCGGTGTTGACAATTAATCATCGGCATAGTATATCGGCATAGTATA
ATACGACAAGGTGAGGAACTAAACCATGGCCAAGTTGACCAGTGCCGTTCCGGTGCTCACCGCGCGCGAC
GTCGCCGGAGCGGTCGAGTTCTGGACCGACCGGCTCGGGTTCTCCCGGGACTTCGTGGAGGACGACTTCG
CCGGTGTGGTCCGGGACGACGTGACCCTGTTCATCAGCGCGGTCCAGGACCAGGTGGTGCCGGACAACAC
CCTGGCCTGGGTGTGGGTGCGCGGCCTGGACGAGCTGTACGCCGAGTGGTCGGAGGTCGTGTCCACGAAC
TTCCGGGACGCCTCCGGGCCGGCCATGACCGAGATCGGCGAGCAGCCGTGGGGGCGGGAGTTCGCCCTGC
GCGACCCGGCCGGCAACTGCGTGCACTTCGTGGCCGAGGAGCAGGACTGACACGTCCGACGCGGCCCGAC
GGGTCCGAGGCCTCGGAGATCCGTCCCCCTTTTCCTTTGTCGATATCATGTAATTAGTTATGTCACGCTT
ACATTCACGCCCTCCCCCCACATCCGCTCTAACCGAAAAGGAAGGAGTTAGACAACCTGAAGTCTAGGTC
CCTATTTATTTTTTTATAGTTATGTTAGTATTAAGAACGTTATTTATATTTCAAATTTTTCTTTTTTTTC
TGTACAGACGCGTGTACGCATGTAACATTATACTGAAAACCTTGCTTGAGAAGGTTTTGGGACGCTCGAA
GGCTTTAATTTGCAAGCTGGAGACCAACATGTGAGCAAAAGGCCAGCAAAAGGCCAGGAACCGTAAAAAG
GCCGCGTTGCTGGCGTTTTTCCATAGGCTCCGCCCCCCTGACGAGCATCACAAAAATCGACGCTCAAGTC
AGAGGTGGCGAAACCCGACAGGACTATAAAGATACCAGGCGTTTCCCCCTGGAAGCTCCCTCGTGCGCTC
TCCTGTTCCGACCCTGCCGCTTACCGGATACCTGTCCGCCTTTCTCCCTTCGGGAAGCGTGGCGCTTTCT
CATAGCTCACGCTGTAGGTATCTCAGTTCGGTGTAGGTCGTTCGCTCCAAGCTGGGCTGTGTGCACGAAC
CCCCCGTTCAGCCCGACCGCTGCGCCTTATCCGGTAACTATCGTCTTGAGTCCAACCCGGTAAGACACGA
CTTATCGCCACTGGCAGCAGCCACTGGTAACAGGATTAGCAGAGCGAGGTATGTAGGCGGTGCTACAGAG
TTCTTGAAGTGGTGGCCTAACTACGGCTACACTAGAAGAACAGTATTTGGTATCTGCGCTCTGCTGAAGC
CAGTTACCTTCGGAAAAAGAGTTGGTAGCTCTTGATCCGGCAAACAAACCACCGCTGGTAGCGGTGGTTT
TTTTGTTTGCAAGCAGCAGATTACGCGCAGAAAAAAAGGATCTCAAGAAGATCCTTTGATCTTTTCTACG
GGGTCTGACGCTCAGTGGAACGAAAACTCACGTTAAGGGATTTTGGTCATGAGATCAGATCTAACATCCA
AAGACGAAAGGTTGAATGAAACCTTTTTGCCATCCGACATCCACAGGTCCATTCTCACACATAAGTGCCA
AACGCAACAGGAGGGGATACACTAGCAGCAGACCGTTGCAAACGCAGGACCTCCACTCCTCTTCTCCTCA
ACACCCACTTTTGCCATCGAAAAACCAGCCCAGTTATTGGGCTTGATTGGAGCTCGCTCATTCCAATTCC
TTCTATTAGGCTACTAACACCATGACTTTATTAGCCTGTCTATCCTGGCCCCCCTGGCGAGGTTCATGTT
TGTTTATTTCCGAATGCAACAAGCTCCGCATTACACCCGAACATCACTCCAGATGAGGGCTTTCTGAGTG
TGGGGTCAAATAGTTTCATGTTCCCCAAATGGCCCAAAACTGACAGTTTAAACGCTGTCTTGGAACCTAA
TATGACAAAAGCGTGATCTCATCCAAGATGAACTAAGTTTGGTTCGTTGAAATGCTAACGGCCAGTTGGT
CAAAAAGAAACTTCCAAAAGTCGGCATACCGTTTGTCTTGTTTGGTATTGATTGACGAATGCTCAAAAAT
AATCTCATTAATGCTTAGCGCAGTCTCTCTATCGCTTCTGAACCCCGGTGCACCTGTGCCGAAACGCAAA
TGGGGAAACACCCGCTTTTTGGATGATTATGCATTGTCTCCACATTGTATGCTTCCAAGATTCTGGTGGG
AATACTGCTGATAGCCTAACGTTCATGATCAAAATTTAACTGTTCTAACCCCTACTTGACAGCAATATAT
AAACAGAAGGAAGCTGCCCTGTCTTAAACCTTTTTTTTTATCATCATTATTAGCTTACTTTCATAATTGC
GACTGGTTCCAATTGACAAGCTTTTGATTTTAACGACTTTTAACGACAACTTGAGAAGATCAAAAAACAA
CTAATTATTCGAAACG
Features (pLannotate 1.2.2; 12 found; start..end, strand, type, name):
      9..1256    +  CDS            MCA2: MCAC2_ARATH - Experimental evidence at transcript level: Swiss-Prot protein existence level 2. Calcium-permeable stretch-activated channel component. Probably involved in mechanosensing and in mechano-stimulated calcium uptake mechanism. From Arabidopsis thaliana (Mouse-ear cress).
   1296..2012    +  CDS            EGFP: EGFP is a basic (constitutively fluorescent) green fluorescent protein published in 1996, derived from Aequorea victoria. It is reported to be a rapidly-maturing weak dimer with moderate acid sensitivity.
   2018..2036    +  CDS            capTEV™ (fragment): composite tag for in vivo biotinylation, TEV protease cleavage, and 6xHis tagging
   2052..2069    +  CDS            capTEV™ (fragment): composite tag for in vivo biotinylation, TEV protease cleavage, and 6xHis tagging
   2080..2145    +  CDS            AOX1 (fragment): ALOX1_KOMPC - Experimental evidence at protein level: Swiss-Prot protein existence level 1. Major isoform of alcohol oxidase, which catalyzes the oxidation of methanol to formaldehyde and hydrogen peroxide, the first step in the methanol utilization pathway of methylotrophic yeasts. From Komagataella phaffii (strain ATCC 76273 / CBS 7435 / CECT 11047 / NRRL Y-11430 / Wegner 21-1) (Yeast) (Pichia pastoris).
   2149..2395    +  terminator     AOX1 terminator: Pichia pastoris AOX1; transcription terminator for AOX1
   2416..2823    +  promoter       TEF1 promoter: S. cerevisiae TEF1; promoter for EF-1α
   2830..2877    +  promoter       EM7 promoter: synthetic bacterial promoter&nbsp
   2896..3270    +  CDS            BleoR: antibiotic-binding protein; Sh ble from Streptoalloteichus hindustanus; confers resistance to bleomycin, phleomycin, and Zeocin™
   3336..3583    +  terminator     CYC1 terminator: S. cerevisiae CYC1; transcription terminator for CYC1
   3658..4246    -  rep_origin     ori: high-copy-number ColE1/pMB1/pBR322/pUC origin of replication
   4328..5266    +  promoter       AOX1 promoter: Pichia pastoris AOX1; inducible promoter, regulated by methanol
