[The description below was written by a language model from this plasmid's Addgene catalogue record and pLannotate feature annotations shown in this document.]
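Description:
MCA2-eGFP is a yeast expression plasmid built on the pPICZc backbone, a vector designed for protein production in the methylotrophic yeast Pichia pastoris (Komagataella phaffii). It is propagated in E. coli through a high-copy ColE1/pUC-type origin of replication. No yeast replication origin is annotated, consistent with pPICZ-type vectors, which are normally integrated into the Pichia genome. A single selection cassette serves both hosts. The Sh ble gene (BleoR), which confers resistance to Zeocin, bleomycin and phleomycin, is preceded by the S. cerevisiae TEF1 promoter for expression in yeast and by the synthetic bacterial EM7 promoter for expression in E. coli. It is followed by the CYC1 terminator.

The payload is the Arabidopsis thaliana MCA2 coding sequence, which encodes a component of a calcium-permeable, stretch-activated channel thought to take part in mechanosensing and mechanically stimulated calcium uptake. EGFP follows MCA2 on the same strand, in keeping with the C-terminal fusion implied by the construct name. Downstream of EGFP are two short segments matched to fragments of a composite TEV-cleavage/6xHis tag, which agrees with the C-terminal His tag listed in the catalogue. Whether a complete protease site is present cannot be determined from the table. Expression is driven by the methanol-inducible AOX1 promoter and ended by the AOX1 terminator, so production of the fusion can be switched on with methanol.

The stated purpose is protein expression in yeast. The EGFP moiety allows fluorescence-based monitoring of expression of this membrane protein, and the His tag allows affinity purification, although the record does not describe specific downstream applications.
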