Addgene plasmid #117098: MCA2-eGFP
Purpose: protein expression in yeast
Depositing lab: Geoffrey Chang. Depositing organization: University of California, San Diego (UCSD).
Backbone
  Vector backbone: pPICZc
  Vector type: Yeast Expression
Growth in bacteria
  Bacterial resistance: Bleocin (Zeocin), 50 μg/mL
  Growth temperature: 37°C
  Growth strain: DH5alpha
  Copy number: High Copy
Gene/Insert
  Gene/Insert name: MCA2-eGFP
  Species: A. thaliana (mustard weed)
  Promoter: AOX
  Tag / fusion protein: His (C terminal on insert)
  Cloning method: Unknown
  Sequencing primers: 5′ GACTGGTTCCAATTGACAAGC; 3′ GCAAATGGCATTCTGACATCC
Terms and licenses: Academic/Nonprofit Terms; Industry Terms: Not Available to Industry
How to cite: MCA2-eGFP was a gift from Geoffrey Chang (Addgene plasmid # 117098 ; http://n2t.net/addgene:117098 ; RRID:Addgene_117098)
